Addgene plasmid #12186: pCMV5 MEKK3 WT
Depositing lab: Gary Johnson. Publication: Molecular cloning of mitogen-activated protein/ERK kinase kinases (MEKK) 2 and 3. Regulation of sequential phosphorylation pathways involving mitogen-activated protein kinase and c-Jun kinase. Blank JL, Gerwins P, Elliott EM, Sather S, Johnson GL. J Biol Chem. 1996 Mar 8. 271(10):5361-8. 10.1074/jbc.271.10.5361 PubMed 8621389.
Backbone
  Vector backbone: pCMV5
  Backbone size w/o insert (bp): 4600
  Vector type: Mammalian Expression
Growth in bacteria
  Bacterial resistance: Ampicillin, 100 μg/mL
  Growth temperature: 37°C
  Growth strain: DH5alpha
  Copy number: High Copy
Gene/Insert
  Gene/Insert name: MEKK3
  Species: M. musculus (mouse)
  Insert size (bp): 1900
  GenBank ID: NM_011947
  Entrez Gene: Map3k3 (a.k.a. AW548911, MAPKKK3, Mekk3, mKIAA4031)
  Tag / fusion protein: HA (N terminal on insert)
  Cloning method: Restriction Enzyme; 5′ cloning site XbaI (not destroyed); 3′ cloning site AatII (not destroyed)
  Sequencing primers: 5′ CMV-F
Terms and licenses: Academic/Nonprofit Terms; Industry Terms: Not Available to Industry
How to cite: pCMV5 MEKK3 WT was a gift from Gary Johnson (Addgene plasmid # 12186 ; http://n2t.net/addgene:12186 ; RRID:Addgene_12186)
