[The description below was written by a language model from this plasmid's Addgene catalogue record.]
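Description:
pCMV5 MEKK3 WT is a mammalian expression plasmid built on the pCMV5 backbone (about 4.6 kb without insert) and carrying a roughly 1.9 kb insert encoding wild-type mouse MEKK3 (Map3k3, also known as MAPKKK3). It is maintained in E. coli as a high-copy plasmid under ampicillin selection. The record does not list a mammalian selection marker, so the plasmid is best suited to transient transfection. No feature table accompanies the entry, so individual backbone elements are not documented. The backbone name and the use of a CMV forward sequencing primer point to the cytomegalovirus immediate-early promoter as the driver of expression, which gives strong constitutive transcription in most mammalian cell lines.

The MEKK3 coding sequence was inserted by restriction cloning between XbaI at the 5′ end and AatII at the 3′ end. Both sites remain intact, so the insert can be excised or transferred to another vector. An HA epitope tag is fused to the N terminus of the protein, allowing detection by immunoblotting or immunofluorescence and recovery by immunoprecipitation with anti-HA antibodies, for example for immune-complex kinase assays.

MEKK3 is a serine/threonine MAP kinase kinase kinase that sits at the top of sequential phosphorylation cascades. The associated publication describes the cloning of MEKK2 and MEKK3 and their regulation of pathways involving MAP kinase (ERK) and c-Jun kinase (JNK). The construct is therefore typically used to overexpress the tagged wild-type kinase in cultured mammalian cells to study downstream MAPK signalling. The "WT" designation marks it as the unmutated reference form, suitable for comparison with mutant versions of the kinase.
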