>Addgene plasmid #12186 | pCMV5 MEKK3 WT | addgene partial sequence | sequence record 18751 | CMV-F 5'-CGCAAATGGGCGGTAGGCGTG-3'
TGACCGTCAGAATTCGATAAGCTTGCATGCCTGCAGGTCGACTCTAGAGCCACCATGGGGTACCCGTACG
ACGTGCCGGACTACGCTTCCGATGAACAAGAGGCATTAGACTCGATCATGAAGGACCTGGTGGCCCTCCA
GATGAGCCGACGAACCCGGTTGTCTGGATATGAGACCATGAAGAATAAGGACACAGGTCACCCAAACAGG
CAGAGTGACGTCAGAATCAAGTTTGAACACAATGGGGAGAGACGAATTATAGCATTCAGCCGGCCTGTGA
GATACGAAGATGTGGAGCACAAGGTGACAACAGTCTTTGGGCAGCCTCTTGATTTGCATTATATGAATAA
TGAGCTCTCCATCCTGTTGAAAAACCAAGATGATCTCGATAAAGCCATTGACATTTTGGATAGAAGCTCA
AGTATGAAAAGCCTTAGGATACTACTGTTATCCCAAGACAGAAACCATACTAGTTCCTCTCCCCACTCTG
GAGTGTCCAGGCAGGTTCGGATCAAGCCTTCCCAGTCTGCAGGGGATATAAATACCATCTACCAAGCTCC
TGAGCCCAGAAGCAGGCACCTGTCTGTCAGCTCCCAGAACCCTGGCCGAAGCTCTCCTCCCCCGGGATAT
GTACCTGAGCGACAACAGCACATTGCCCGGCAAGGATCCTATACGAGCATCAACAGCGAAGGTGAATTCA
TCCCAGAGACCAGCGAACAGTGTATGCTAG
